>Addgene plasmid #60103 | 4MYI | depositor partial sequence | sequence record 96061 | Insert DNA Sequence
ATGCGCTGTAACGAACGTAACAAAAAAAAAGCAATCTTCTCGAATGACGATTTCTCGGGCGAAGACACCC
TGATGGAAGACCACCTGCAGCTGCGTGAAAAACTGTCCGAAGACATTGAAATGATCAAAGCATCCCTGAA
AAACAATCTGGTGTGCTCAACCCTGAACGATAATGAAATCCTGACGCTGTCAAACTACATGCAATTTTTC
GTGTTCAAAGGCGGTGATCTGGTTATTAAACAGGGTGAAAAAGGCTCGTATTTCTTTATCATCAACAGCG
GCAAATTCGATGTCTACGTGAACGACAAAAAAGTGAAAAGCATGGGCAAAGGTAGCTCTTTCGGTGAAGC
GGCCCTGATTCATAATACCCAGCGCTCTGCAACGATCATGGCTGAAACCGATGGTACGCTGTGGGGCGTT
CAGCGTAGTACCTTTCGCGCCACGCTGAAACAACTGTCTAACCGTAACTTCAACGAAAACCGCAGTTTCA
TCGATAGTGTTTCCGTCTTTGACATGCTGACCGAAGCACAGAAAAACATGATTACGAATGCTTGTGTGAT
CCAAATGTTCAAACCGGGTGAAACCATCGTTAAACAGGGTGATTATGGCGACGTCCTGTTTATTCTGAAA
GAAGGTAAAGCAACCGTGTTCATTAACGATAAAGAAATCCGTGTTCTGAATAAAGGTTCCTATTTTGGCG
AACGTGCTCTGCTGTACGATGAACCGCGCTCGGCGACCATTATCGCCAAAGAACCGACGGCATGCGCTAG
CATTTGTCGCAAACTGCTGAACATCGTGCTGGGCAATCTGCAGGTGGTTCTGTTTCGTAACATTATGACC
GAAGCACTGCAGCAATCTGAAATCTTTCGCCAGTTCAGTGCTGAACAACTGAACGATCTGGCGGACACCG
CCATTGTTCGTGACTATCCGGCGAATTACCATATCCTGCACAAAGATAAAGTCAAATCTGTGAAATACCT
GATTGTCCTGGAAGGCAAAGTGGAACTGTTTCTGGATGACGAATCCATTGGTATCCTGACCCGTGGTAAA
TCATTTGGCGACCAGTACGTGCTGAATCAGAAACAAAAATTCCGCCATACCGTTAAATCCCTGGATGTCT
GCAAAATTGCGCTGATCACGGAATCATGCCTGGCCGATTGTCTGGGCGACAACAATATTGATGCATCGAT
CGACCACAACAACAAAAAATCTATCATTAAGAAAATGTACATCTTTCGTTACCTGTCGGAACAGCAATGT
AACCTGCTGATTGAAGCGTTTCGTACCACGCGCTATGAAGAAGGTGATTATATTATCCAGGAAGGTGAAG
TTGGCTCTCGCTTTTATATTATCAAAAACGGCGAAGTGGAAGTTACCAAAAATGGTAAACGTCTGCGCAC
GCTGGGTAAAAATGACTATTTCGGCGAACGTGCGCTGCTGTATGACGAACCGCGCACCGCATCAATTATC
TCGAAAGCTACGTCGGTCGAATGCTGGTTTGTGGATAAAAGCGTTTTCCTGCAGATTATCCAAGGCCCGA
TGCTGACCCATCTGGAAGAACGCATTAAAATGCAGGATACCAAAGTTGAAATGCACGAACTGGAAACGGA
ACGTATTATCGGCCGCGGTACCTTTGGTACGGTTAAACTGGTCCATCACAAACCGACCCAGATTCGTTAT
GCGCTGAAATGCGTGAGCAAACGCTCTATTATCAGTCTGAACCAGCAAAACAACATCAAACTGGAACGTG
AAATCACCGCCGAAAATGACCATCCGTTTATTATCCGTCTGGTTCGCACGTTCAAAGATAGCAACTGTTT
TTATTTCCTGACCGAACTGGTCACGGGCGGTGAACTGTACGATGCCATTCGCAAACTGGGCCTGCTGTCT
AAACCGCAGGCACAATTTTATCTGGGTAGTATTATCCTGGCTATTGAATATCTGCATGAACGTAACATCG
TGTACCGCGATCTGAAACCGGAAAATATTCTGCTGGACAAACAAGGTTACGTTAAACTGATTGATTTCGG
TTGCGCGAAGAAAATTCAGGGCCGTGCCTATACCCTGGTCGGTACGCCGCACTACATGGCGCCGGAAGTG
ATTCTGGGCAAAGGTTATGGCTGTACCGTGGATATTTGGGCCCTGGGCGTGTGCCTGTACGAATTTATTT
GTGGTCCGCTGCCGTTCGGCAATGATCAGGAAGACCAACTGGAAATTTTTCGCGACATCCTGACCGGTCA
GCTGACGTTCCCGGATTATGTGTCCGATCAAGACTCAATCAACCTGATGAAACGTCTGCTGTGCCGCCTG
CCGCAGGGTCGTATTGGCTGTAGTATCAACGGCTTCAAAGACATTAAAGAACACGCGTTTTTCGGCAACT
TCAATTGGGATAAACTGGCAGGTCGCCTGCTGGAACCGCCGCTGGTTAGCAAAGGTGAAACCTACGCGGA
AGATATTGACATCAAACAGATTGAAGAAGAAGATGCTCTGAACGAAGGTGAACCGCTGGATGGTGACGAT
AGTTGGGATGTTGACTTT
