>Addgene plasmid #60103 | 4MYI | addgene partial sequence | sequence record 98381 | Polyhedrin-F 5'-AAATGATAACCATCTCGC-3'
CCTATAAATATTCCGGATTATTCATACCGTCCCACCATCGGGCGCGGATCTCGGTCCGAAAACCATGCAT
CATCATCATCATCACAGCAGCGGCAGAGAAAACTTGTATTTCCAGGGCATGCGCTGTAACGAACGTAACA
AAAAAAAAGCAATCTTCTCGAATGACGATTTCTCGGGCGAAGACACCCTGATGGAAGACCACCTGCAGCT
GCGTGAAAAACTGTCCGAAGACATTGAAATGATCAAAGCATCCCTGAAAAACAATCTGGTGTGCTCAACC
CTGAACGATAATGAAATCCTGACGCTGTCAAACTACATGCAATTTTTCGTGTTCAAAGGCGGTGATCTGG
TTATTAAACAGGGTGAAAAAGGCTCGTATTTCTTTATCATCAACAGCGGCAAATTCGATGTCTACGTGAA
CGACAAAAAAGTGAAAAGCATGGGCAAAGGTAGCTCTTTCGGTGAAGCGGCCCTGATTCATAATACCCAG
CGCTCTGCAACGATCATGGCTGAAACCGATGGTACGCTGTGGGGCGTTCAGCGTAGTACCTTTCGCGCCA
CGCTGAAACAACTGTCTAACCGTAACTTCAACGAAAACCGCAGTTTCATCGATAGTGTTTCCGTCTTTGA
CATGCTGACCGAAGCACAGAAAAACATGATTACGAATGCTTGTGTGATCCAAATGTTCAAACCGGGTGAA
ACCATCGTTAAACAGGGTGATTATGGCGACGTCCTGTTTATTCTGAAAGAAGGTAAAGCAACCGTGTTCA
TTAACGAT
