>Addgene plasmid #60103 | 4MYI | addgene partial sequence | sequence record 98382 | SV40pA-R 5'-GAAATTTGTGATGCTATTGC-3'
GTTAACAACAACAATTGCATTCATTTTATGTTTCAGGTTCAGGGGGAGGTGTGGGAGGTTTTTTAAAGCA
AGTAAAACCTCTACAAATGTGGTATGGCTGATTATGATCCTCTAGTACTTCTCGACAAGCTTCGTCATCA
AAAGTCAACATCCCAACTATCGTCACCATCCAGCGGTTCACCTTCGTTCAGAGCATCTTCTTCTTCAATC
TGTTTGATGTCAATATCTTCCGCGTAGGTTTCACCTTTGCTAACCAGCGGCGGTTCCAGCAGGCGACCTG
CCAGTTTATCCCAATTGAAGTTGCCGAAAAACGCGTGTTCTTTAATGTCTTTGAAGCCGTTGATACTACA
GCCAATACGACCCTGCGGCAGGCGGCACAGCAGACGTTTCATCAGGTTGATTGAGTCTTGATCGGACACA
TAATCCGGGAACGTCAGCTGACCGGTCAGGATGTCGCGAAAAATTTCCAGTTGGTCTTCCTGATCATTGC
CGAACGGCAGCGGACCACAAATAAATTCGTACAGGCACACGCCCAGGGCCCAAATATCCACGGTACAGCC
ATAACCTTTGCCCAGAATCACTTCCGGCGCCATGTAGTGCGGCGTACCGACCAGGGTATAGGCACGGCCC
TGAATTTTCTTCGCGCAACCGAAATCAATCAGTTTAACGTAACCTTGTTTGTCCAGCAGAATATTTTCCG
GTTTCAGATCGCGGTACACGATGTTACGTTCATGCAGATATTCAATAGCCAGGATAATACTACCCAGAT
