[The description below was written by a language model from this plasmid's Addgene catalogue record.]
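Description:
4MYI is a baculovirus expression plasmid built on the pFBOH-MHL backbone (about 6.8 kb without insert), a structural genomics vector for producing recombinant protein in insect cells. It is maintained in E. coli as a high-copy plasmid under ampicillin selection. The record provides no feature table, so details such as the replication origin or any elements used to transfer the cassette into a baculovirus genome are not stated.

The insert is a roughly 2.5 kb coding sequence from Plasmodium vivax, locus PVX_084705, with the alternative name PP-PKG, which suggests the parasite's cGMP-dependent protein kinase. It was introduced by ligation-independent cloning. Expression is driven by the polyhedrin promoter, a very strong late baculoviral promoter that gives high protein yields in infected insect cells. The backbone supplies an N-terminal 6x His tag followed by a TEV protease cleavage site. The product can therefore be captured by immobilized metal affinity chromatography, and the tag can then be removed to leave near-native protein.

The stated purpose is protein production for structure determination, and the construct is named after one of three associated Protein Data Bank entries (4MYI, 5DZC and 4RZ7). The record cautions that the insert may not represent the full open reading frame, as is common for constructs with boundaries optimized for crystallization. The mutation field refers only to the depositor comments, which point to external structure pages rather than listing sequence changes, so any differences from the reference sequence are not specified here.
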