Addgene plasmid #60103: 4MYI
Purpose: Baculovirus expression for structure determination; may not be full ORF
Depositing lab: Cheryl Arrowsmith. Depositing organization: University of Toronto.
Backbone
  Vector backbone: pFBOH-MHL
  Backbone manufacturer: SGC (Addgene plasmid# 62304)
  Backbone size w/o insert (bp): 6767
  Vector type: Baculovirus Expression
Growth in bacteria
  Bacterial resistance: Ampicillin, 100 μg/mL
  Growth temperature: 37°C
  Growth strain: DH5alpha
  Copy number: High Copy
Gene/Insert
  Gene/Insert name: PVX_084705:MAC04G-C11:C228845 (alt names: PDB IDs: 4MYI, 5DZC, 4RZ7; PP-PKG)
  Species: Plasmodium vivax
  Insert size (bp): 2538
  Mutation: See comments
  Promoter: polyhedrin
  Tag / fusion protein: 6x His (N terminal on backbone); TEV cleavage site (N terminal on backbone)
  Cloning method: Ligation Independent Cloning
  Sequencing primers: 5′ pFBOH-fwd (5'-CCGGATTATTCATACCGTCCCACCA-3'); 3′ pFBOH-rev (5'-CTGATTATGATCCTCTAGTACTTCT-3')
Terms and licenses: Academic/Nonprofit Terms; Industry Terms: Not Available to Industry
Depositor comments: For more information, please see: http://www.thesgc.org/structures/4MYI/ http://www.thesgc.org/structures/5DZC/ http://www.thesgc.org/structures/4RZ7/
How to cite: 4MYI was a gift from Cheryl Arrowsmith (Addgene plasmid # 60103 ; http://n2t.net/addgene:60103 ; RRID:Addgene_60103)
